>Addgene plasmid #22518 | ph2m | depositor full sequence | sequence record 10347 | Author sequence
CCCCTGTGGAATGTGTGTCAGTTAGGGTGTGGAAAGTCCCCAGGCTCCCCAGCAGGCAGAAGTATGCAAA
GCATGCATCTCAATTAGTCAGCAACCAGGTGTGGAAAGTCCCCAGGCTCCCCAGCAGGCAGAAGTATGCA
AAGCATGCATCTCAATTAGTCAGCAACCATAGTCCCGCCCCTAACTCCGCCCATCCCGCCCCTAACTCCG
CCCAGTTCCGCCCATTCTCCGCCCCATGGCTGACTAATTTTTTTTATTTATACAGAGGCCGAGGCCGCCT
CGGCCTCTGAGCTATTCCAGAAGTAGTGAGGAGGCTTTTTTGGAGGCCTAGGCTTTTGCAAAAAGCTTGA
TTGGGATCCACCGGTCGCCACCATGGTGAGCAAGGGCGAGGAGCTGTTCACCGGGGTGGTGCCCATCCTG
GTCGAGCTGGACGGCGACGTAAACGGCCACAAGTTCAGCGTGTCCGGCGAGGGCGAGGGCGATGCCACCT
ACGGCAAGCTGACCCTGAAGTTCATCTGCACCACCGGCAAGCTGCCCGTGCCCTGGCCCACCCTCGTGAC
CACCCTGACCTACGGCGTGCAGTGCTTCAGCCGCTACCCCGACCACATGAAGCAGCACGACTTCTTCAAG
TCCGCCATGCCCGAAGGCTACGTCCAGGAGCGCACCATCTTCTTCAAGGACGACGGCAACTACAAGACCC
GCGCCGAGGTGAAGTTCGAGGGCGACACCCTGGTGAACCGCATCGAGCTGAAGGGCATCGACTTCAAGGA
GGACGGCAACATCCTGGGGCACAAGCTGGAGTACAACTACAACAGCCACAACGTCTATATCATGGCCGAC
AAGCAGAAGAACGGCATCAAGGTGAACTTCAAGATCCGCCACAACATCGAGGACGGCAGCGTGCAGCTCG
CCGACCACTACCAGCAGAACACCCCCATCGGCGACGGCCCCGTGCTGCTGCCCGACAACCACTACCTGAG
CACCCAGTCCGCCCTGAGCAAAGACCCCAACGAGAAGCGCGATCACATGGTCCTGCTGGAGTTCGTGACC
GCCGCCGGGATCACTCTCGGCATGGACGAGCTGTACAAGTAAAGCGGCCGCTTCGAGCAGACATGATAAG
ATACATTGATGAGTTTGGACAAACCACAACTAGAATGCAGTGAAAAAAATGCTTTATTTGTGAAATTTGT
GATGCTATTGCTTTATTTGTAACCATTATAAGCTGCAATAAACAAGTTAACAACAACAATTGCATTCATT
TTATGTTTCAGGTTCAGGGGGAGGTGTGGGAGGTTTTTTAAAGCAAGTAAAACCTCTACAAATGTGGTAA
AATCGATAAGGATCCGGGCTGGCGTAATAGCGAAGAGGCCCGCACCGATCGCCCTTCCCAACAGTTGCGG
TGGAGAAGAGCATGCGTGAGGCTCCGGTGCCCGTCAGTGGGCAGAGCGCACATCGCCCACAGTCCCCGAG
AAGTTGGGGGGAGGGGTCGGCAATTGAACCGGTGCCTAGAGAAGGTGGCGCGGGGTAAACTGGGAAAGTG
ATGTCGTGTACTGGCTCCGCCTTTTTCCCGAGGGTGGGGGAGAACCGTATATAAGTGCAGTAGTCGCCGT
GAACGTTCTTTTTCGCAACGGGTTTGCCGCCAGAACACAGCTGAAGCTTCGAGGGGCTCGCATCTCTCCT
TCACGCGCCCGCCGCCCTACCTGAGGCCGCCATCCACGCCGGTTGAGTCGCGTTCTGCCGCCTCCCGCCT
GTGGTGCCTCCTGAACTGCGTCCGCCGTCTAGGTAAGTTTAAAGCTCAGGTCGAGACCGGGCCTTTGTCC
GGCGCTCCCTTGGAGCCTACCTAGACTCAGCCGGCTCTCCACGCTTTGCCTGACCCTGCTTGCTCAACTC
TACGTCTTTGTTTCGTTTTCTGTTCTGCGCCGTTACAGATCCAAGCTGTGACCGGCGCCTACGTAAGTGA
TAGCTTGATCAAACAAGTTTGTACAAAAAAGCAGGCTGCGGCCGCAACAAATGGGCGGGATCATTACCCT
GCTCGCAAACATCGGCGAGATCGCCACCGAGCTGTCCGCAACAACCGGCGTGACACTGGAAGCCATCTTG
ACCGGCGAGGCCCTGGCCGCACTCGAGGCCGAGATTAGTAGCCTGATGACCATCGAAGGCATCAGCGGGA
TCGAAGCCCTGGCACAGCTGGGCTTTACCGCCGAGCAATTCAGCAACTTCAGCCTGGTCGCCAGCCTCGT
CAATCAGGGCCTGACCTACGGGTTCATCTTGCAAACCGTGTCCGGCATCGGGAGCCTGATCACCGTCGGC
GTCCGCCTGAGCAGGGAACAGGTCAGCCTGGTCAACCGCGACGTCAGCTGGGTCGGCTCCAACGAAGTCC
TGCGCCACGCCTTGATGGCATTCTCACTGGACCCGCTCCAATGGGAGAACAGCCTGCTGCACAGCGTCGG
CCAGGACATCTTCAACAGCCTGAGCCCCACAAGCCGCCTGCAAATCCAGAGCAACTTGGTCAACCTCATC
CTGAACTCAAGATGGGTGTTCCAAACCACCGCCAGCCAGAACCAGGGGCTGCTGAGCGGCGAAGCCATCC
TGATCCCCGAACACATCGGCGGCACCCTGCAACAGCAGACACCCGACTGGCTGCTGCCACTGGTGCTGGG
GTTGTCCGGCTACATCAGCCCCGAGCTGCAAGTCATCGAGGACGGGACAAAGAAGAAGTCAATCATTCAT
CTCTGAGTGCTAGCACCCAGCTTTCTTGTACAAAGTGGTTCGATCTAGAATGGCTAGCATTATCCCTAAT
ACCTGCCACCCCACTCTTAATCAGTGGTGGAAGAACGGTCTCAGAACTGTTTGTTTCAATTGGCCATTTA
AGTTTAGTAGTAAAAGACTGGTTAATGATAACAATGCATCGTAAAACCTTCAGAAGGAAAGGAGAATGTT
TTGTGGACCACTTTGGTTTTCTTTTTTGCGTGTGGCAGTTTTAAGTTATTAGTTTTTAAAATCAGTACTT
TTTAATGGAAACAACTTGACCAAAAATTTGTCACAGAATTTTGAGACCCATTAAAAAAGTTAAATGAGAA
ACCTGTGTGTTCCTTTGGTCAACACCGAGACATTTAGGTGAAAGACATCTAATTCTGGTTTTACGAATCT
GGAAACTTCTTGAAAATGTAATTCTTGAGTTAACACTTCTGGGTGGAGAATAGGGTTGTTTTCCCCCCAC
ATAATTGGAAGGGGAAGGAATATCATTTAAAGCTATGGGAGGGTTTCTTTGATTACAACACTGGAGAGAA
ATGCAGCATGTTGCTGATTGCCTGTCACTAAAACAGGCCAAAAACTGAGTCCTTGGGTTGCATAGAAAGC
TTCATGTTGCTAAACCAATGTTAAGTGAATCTTTGGAAACAAAATGTTTCCAAATTACTGGGATGTGCAT
GTTGAAACGTGGGTTAATTAACTAGCCATGACCAAAATCCCTTAACGTGAGTTTTCGTTCCACTGAGCGT
CAGACCCCGTAGAAAAGATCAAAGGATCTTCTTGAGATCCTTTTTTTCTGCGCGTAATCTGCTGCTTGCA
AACAAAAAAACCACCGCTACCAGCGGTGGTTTGTTTGCCGGATCAAGAGCTACCAACTCTTTTTCCGAAG
GTAACTGGCTTCAGCAGAGCGCAGATACCAAATACTGTTCTTCTAGTGTAGCCGTAGTTAGGCCACCACT
TCAAGAACTCTGTAGCACCGCCTACATACCTCGCTCTGCTAATCCTGTTACCAGTGGCTGCTGCCAGTGG
CGATAAGTCGTGTCTTACCGGGTTGGACTCAAGACGATAGTTACCGGATAAGGCGCAGCGGTCGGGCTGA
ACGGGGGGTTCGTGCACACAGCCCAGCTTGGAGCGAACGACCTACACCGAACTGAGATACCTACAGCGTG
AGCTATGAGAAAGCGCCACGCTTCCCGAAGGGAGAAAGGCGGACAGGTATCCGGTAAGCGGCAGGGTCGG
AACAGGAGAGCGCACGAGGGAGCTTCCAGGGGGAAACGCCTGGTATCTTTATAGTCCTGTCGGGTTTCGC
CACCTCTGACTTGAGCGTCGATTTTTGTGATGCTCGTCAGGGGGGCGGAGCCTATGGAAAAACGCCAGCA
ACGCGGCCTTTTTACGGTTCCTGGCCTTTTGCTGGCCTTTTGCTCACATGTTCTTAATTAAATTTTTCAA
AAGTAGTTGACAATTAATCATCGGCATAGTATATCGGCATAGTATAATACGACTCACTATAGGAGGGCCA
TCATGGCCAAGTTGACCAGTGCTGTCCCAGTGCTCACAGCCAGGGATGTGGCTGGAGCTGTTGAGTTCTG
GACTGACAGGTTGGGGTTCTCCAGAGATTTTGTGGAGGATGACTTTGCAGGTGTGGTCAGAGATGATGTC
ACCCTGTTCATCTCAGCAGTCCAGGACCAGGTGGTGCCTGACAACACCCTGGCTTGGGTGTGGGTGAGAG
GACTGGATGAGCTGTATGCTGAGTGGAGTGAGGTGGTCTCCACCAACTTCAGGGATGCCAGTGGCCCTGC
CATGACAGAGATTGGAGAGCAGCCCTGGGGGAGAGAGTTTGCCCTGAGAGACCCAGCAGGCAACTGTGTG
CACTTTGTGGCAGAGGAGCAGGACTGAGGATAAGAATTGTAACAAAAAACCCCGCCCCGGCGGGGTTTTT
TGTTAATTAA
Features (pLannotate 1.2.2; 15 found; start..end, strand, type, name):
     13..342     +  promoter       SV40 promoter: SV40 enhancer and early promoter
    373..1092    +  CDS            EGFP: the original enhanced GFP (Yang et al., 1996) mammalian codon-optimized
   1117..1238    -  polyA_signal   SV40 poly(A) signal: SV40 polyadenylation signal
   1261..1329    -  CDS            large T antigen (fragment): large T antigen from SV40 (simian virus 40)
   1348..1399    +  CDS            lacZα (fragment): LacZα fragment of β-galactosidase; lacZ fragment
   1439..1650    +  promoter       EF-1α core promoter: core promoter for human elongation factor EF-1α
   1663..1931    +  LTR            5' LTR (truncated): truncated 5' long terminal repeat (LTR) from human T-cell leukemia virus (HTLV) type 1
   1973..1997    +  protein_bind   attB1: mutant version of attB; recombination site for the Gateway® BP reaction BP Clonase™
   2011..2538    +  CDS            VP2_POVHA (fragment): Protein inferred from homology: Swiss-Prot protein existence level 3. [Isoform VP3]: structural protein that resides within the core of the capsid surrounded by 72 VP1 pentamers. Following virus endocytosis and trafficking to the endoplasmic reticulum, VP2 and VP3 form oligomers and integrate into the endoplasmic reticulum membrane. Heterooligomer VP2-VP3 may create a viroporin for transporting the viral genome across the endoplasmic reticulum membrane to the cytoplasm. Nuclear entry of the viral DNA involves the selective exposure and importin recognition of VP2 or Vp3 nuclear localization si
   2608..2718    +  CDS            VP2_POVHA (fragment): Protein inferred from homology: Swiss-Prot protein existence level 3. [Isoform VP3]: structural protein that resides within the core of the capsid surrounded by 72 VP1 pentamers. Following virus endocytosis and trafficking to the endoplasmic reticulum, VP2 and VP3 form oligomers and integrate into the endoplasmic reticulum membrane. Heterooligomer VP2-VP3 may create a viroporin for transporting the viral genome across the endoplasmic reticulum membrane to the cytoplasm. Nuclear entry of the viral DNA involves the selective exposure and importin recognition of VP2 or Vp3 nuclear localization si
   2745..2769    -  protein_bind   attB2: mutant version of attB; recombination site for the Gateway® BP reaction BP Clonase™
   2789..3361    +  polyA_signal   EF-1α poly(A) signal: human EF-1α polyadenylation signal
   3532..4120    +  rep_origin     ori: high-copy-number ColE1/pMB1/pBR322/pUC origin of replication
   4206..4253    +  promoter       EM7 promoter: synthetic bacterial promoter&nbsp
   4273..4644    +  CDS            ble: BLE_STRHI - Experimental evidence at protein level: Swiss-Prot protein existence level 1. Binding protein with a strong affinity to the bleomycin family of antibiotics. From Streptoalloteichus hindustanus.
