[The description below was written by a language model from this plasmid's Addgene catalogue record and pLannotate feature annotations shown in this document.]
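Description:
ph2m is a 4.7 kb mammalian expression plasmid built on the phGf backbone that carries a codon-modified open reading frame for VP2, the minor capsid protein of Merkel cell polyomavirus (MCPyV). The roughly 725 bp insert was introduced by Gateway recombination, which consumed the attR1/attR2 sites of the destination vector and left attB1 and attB2 sites flanking the gene. The automated annotation recognises the insert only as two fragments homologous to a related polyomavirus VP2/VP3, which is consistent with a recoded sequence from a different polyomavirus rather than an interrupted gene. Transcription of VP2 is driven by a composite promoter made of the human EF-1α core promoter followed by a truncated HTLV-1 5' LTR segment, an arrangement commonly used to boost expression, and the transcript ends at a human EF-1α polyadenylation signal.

A second, independent cassette places EGFP under the SV40 enhancer/early promoter, giving a fluorescent marker of transfected cells. The feature table annotates the adjacent SV40 poly(A) signal, along with a small large T antigen fragment, on the opposite strand. The SV40 promoter region usually contains the viral origin, which could allow amplification in T antigen-expressing cells, although the record does not say so. In bacteria the plasmid replicates from a high-copy ColE1/pUC-type origin and is selected with Zeocin through the ble gene expressed from the synthetic EM7 promoter. No mammalian promoter is annotated for ble.

The associated publications concern conformational capsid immunoassays and quantitation of human serological responses to MCPyV, which suggests the plasmid supplies VP2 for producing MCPyV capsids in mammalian cells, presumably alongside a separate VP1 expression construct.
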