Addgene plasmid #22518: ph2m
Depositing lab: Christopher Buck. Depositing organization: National Cancer Institute (NCI). Publication: Quantitation of human seroresponsiveness to Merkel cell polyomavirus. Pastrana DV, Tolstov YL, Becker JC, Moore PS, Chang Y, Buck CB. PLoS Pathog. 2009 Sep . 5(9):e1000578. 10.1371/journal.ppat.1000578 PubMed 19750217.
Backbone
  Vector backbone: phGf
  Backbone size w/o insert (bp): 3975
  Vector type: Mammalian Expression
Growth in bacteria
  Bacterial resistance: Bleocin (Zeocin), 50 μg/mL
  Growth temperature: 37°C
  Growth strain: DH5alpha
  Copy number: High Copy
Gene/Insert
  Gene/Insert name: MCPyV VP2 (alt names: MCV; Merkel Cell Polyomavirus; codon modified)
  Species: Merkel Cell Polyomavirus
  Insert size (bp): 725
  Mutation: codon modified
  GenBank ID: FJ548569
  Cloning method: Gateway Cloning; 5′ cloning site attR1 (destroyed during cloning); 3′ cloning site attR2 (destroyed during cloning)
  Sequencing primers: 5′ N/A
Terms and licenses: Academic/Nonprofit Terms; Industry Terms: Not Available to Industry
Depositor comments: First reference to this plasmid was in: Human Merkel cell polyomavirus infection II. MCV is a common human infection that can be detected by conformational capsid epitope immunoassays. Tolstov YL, Pastrana DV, Feng H, Becker JC, Jenkins FJ, Moschos S, Chang Y, Buck CB, Moore PS. Int J Cancer. 2009 Sep 15.125(6):1250-6 Genbank style annotated sequences can be found at: http://home.ccr.cancer.gov/LCO/packaging.htm
How to cite: ph2m was a gift from Christopher Buck (Addgene plasmid # 22518 ; http://n2t.net/addgene:22518 ; RRID:Addgene_22518)
