>Addgene plasmid #22518 | ph2m | addgene partial sequence | sequence record 28304 | 22518 with hEF1aprom-F (AACTGGGAAAGTGATGTCGTG)
GGGTGGGGGAGACCGTATATAAGTGCAGTAGTCGCCGTGAACGTTCTTTTTCGCAACGGGTTTGCCGCCA
GAACACAGCTGAAGCTTCGAGGGGCTCGCATCTCTCCTTCACGCGCCCGCCGCCCTACCTGAGGCCGCCA
TCCACGCCGGTTGAGTCGCGTTCTGCCGCCTCCCGCCTGTGGTGCCTCCTGAACTGCGTCCGCCGTCTAG
GTAAGTTTAAAGCTCAGGTCGAGACCGGGCCTTTGTCCGGCGCTCCCTTGGAGCCTACCTAGACTCAGCC
GGCTCTCCACGCTTTGCCTGACCCTGCTTGCTCAACTCTACGTCTTTGTTTCGTTTTCTGTTCTGCGCCG
TTACAGATCCAAGCTGTGACCGGCGCCTACGTAAGTGATAGCTTGATCAAACAAGTTTGTACAAAAAAGC
AGGCTGCGGCCGCAACAAATGGGCGGGATCATTACCCTGCTCGCAAACATCGGCGAGATCGCCACCGAGC
TGTCCGCAACAACCGGCGTGACACTGGAAGCCATCTTGACCGGCGAGGCCCTGGCCGCACTCGAGGCCGA
GATTAGTAGCCTGATGACCATCGAAGGCATCAGCGGGATCGAAGCCCTGGCACAGCTGGGCTTTACCGCC
GAGCAATTCAGCAACTTCAGCCTGGTCGCCAGCCTCGTCAATCAGGGCCTGACCTACGGGTTCATCTTGC
AAACCGTGTCCGGCATCGGGAGCCTGATCACCGTCGGCGTCCGCCTGANCAGGGAACAGGTCAGCCTGGT
CAACCGCGACGTCAGCTGGGTCGGCTCCAACGAANTCCTGCGCCACGCCTTGATGGCATTCTCACTGGAC
CCGCTCCAATGGGAGAACAGCCTGCTGCACAGCGTCGGCCNGNACATCTTCAACAGCCTGAGCCCCACAA
GCCGCCTGCAAATC
